Addgene plasmid #77748: PRKAG1 gRNA (BRDN0001149027)
Purpose: 3rd generation lentiviral gRNA plasmid targeting human PRKAG1
Depositing lab: John Doench & David Root. Depositing organization: Broad Institute. Publication: Optimized sgRNA design to maximize activity and minimize off-target effects of CRISPR-Cas9. Doench JG, Fusi N, Sullender M, Hegde M, Vaimberg EW, Donovan KF, Smith I, Tothova Z, Wilen C, Orchard R, Virgin HW, Listgarten J, Root DE. Nat Biotechnol. 2016 Jan 18. doi: 10.1038/nbt.3437. PubMed 26780180.
Backbone
  Vector backbone: lentiGuide-Puro
  Backbone manufacturer: Zhang Lab (Addgene plasmid # 52963)
  Vector type: Mammalian Expression, Lentiviral, CRISPR
  Selectable markers: Puromycin
Growth in bacteria
  Bacterial resistance: Ampicillin, 100 μg/mL
  Growth temperature: 37°C
  Growth strain: DH5alpha
  Copy number: High Copy
Gene/Insert
  Gene/Insert name: PRKAG1 (alt names: PRKAG1; NM_001206709.1)
  gRNA/shRNA sequence: CTTCTTACTATCCCATAAAG
  Species: H. sapiens (human)
  Entrez Gene: PRKAG1 (a.k.a. AMPKG)
  Promoter: hU6
  Cloning method: Unknown
  Sequencing primers: 5′ U6-F; 3′ pS2-R
Terms and licenses: Academic/Nonprofit Terms; Industry Terms: Not Available to Industry
Depositor comments: The gRNA was designed to target the following Genbank reference sequence(s): NM_001206709.1,NM_001206710.1,NM_002733.4. Note that this plasmid does NOT contain Cas9. It should be used in conjunction with lentiCas9-Blast (Addgene #52962) or otherwise with cell lines already expressing Cas9. Browse the full kinome gRNA library at http://www.addgene.org/pooled-library/broadgpp-human-kinome/ or visit http://www.broadinstitute.org/rnai/public/ for detailed protocols and information.
How to cite: PRKAG1 gRNA (BRDN0001149027) was a gift from John Doench & David Root (Addgene plasmid # 77748 ; http://n2t.net/addgene:77748 ; RRID:Addgene_77748)
