[The description below was written by a language model from this plasmid's Addgene catalogue record and pLannotate feature annotations shown in this document.]
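Description:
PRKAG1 gRNA (BRDN0001149027) is a third-generation lentiviral CRISPR guide plasmid built on the lentiGuide-Puro backbone, carrying a single guide RNA directed against human PRKAG1 (also known as AMPKG). In bacteria it is maintained as a high-copy plasmid through a ColE1/pUC-type origin and selected with ampicillin via the β-lactamase gene. An f1 origin, an SV40 origin and remnants of lac and phage promoter sequences are also present as backbone carry-over.

The viral genome is transcribed from an RSV enhancer/promoter fused to a truncated HIV-1 5' LTR, which makes expression Tat-independent. It is followed by the Ψ packaging signal with a gag fragment and by the Rev response element for Rev-dependent nuclear export. Within the transfer cassette, a human U6 RNA polymerase III promoter drives the PRKAG1-targeting spacer joined to the Streptococcus pyogenes Cas9 guide scaffold. A cPPT/CTS element lies just downstream of the scaffold. A second unit uses the EF-1α core promoter with its intron A to express puromycin N-acetyltransferase, allowing selection of transduced mammalian cells. This is followed by a WPRE, which enhances transcript expression, and a self-inactivating ΔU3 3' LTR, which disables LTR promoter activity after integration.

The plasmid does not encode Cas9, so it is meant to be used with a separate Cas9 lentivector or in cells that already express Cas9, to disrupt PRKAG1. According to the depositor, the guide was designed against three PRKAG1 reference transcripts and belongs to a human kinome gRNA collection. The associated publication concerns optimised sgRNA design for high on-target activity and low off-target effects.
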