Features (pLannotate 1.2.2; 29 found; start..end, strand, type, name):
     14..80      +  CDS            small t antigen (fragment): SV40 (simian virus 40) small t antigen
    106..317     +  promoter       EF-1α core promoter: core promoter for human elongation factor EF-1α
    318..1256    +  intron         EF-1α intron A: intron upstream of the start codon of human EF-1α
   1278..1877    +  CDS            PuroR (fragment): puromycin N-acetyltransferase; pac from Streptomyces; confers resistance to puromycin
   1893..2481    +  misc_feature   WPRE: woodchuck hepatitis virus posttranscriptional regulatory element
   2532..2551    +  misc_feature   cPPT/CTS (fragment): central polypurine tract and central termination sequence of HIV-1
   2553..2786    +  LTR            3' LTR (ΔU3): self-inactivating 3' long terminal repeat (LTR) from HIV-1
   2864..2985    +  polyA_signal   SV40 poly(A) signal: SV40 polyadenylation signal
   3025..3160    +  rep_origin     SV40 ori: SV40 origin of replication
   3181..3199    -  promoter       T7 promoter: promoter for bacteriophage T7 RNA polymerase
   3207..3362    +  CDS            lacZα (fragment): LacZα fragment of β-galactosidase; lacZ fragment
   3367..3795    +  rep_origin     f1 ori (sequence partly withheld): f1 bacteriophage origin of replication; arrow indicates direction of (+) strand synthesis
   3848..3952    +  promoter       AmpR promoter: bla
   3953..4813    +  CDS            AmpR: β-lactamase; bla; confers resistance to ampicillin, carbenicillin, and related antibiotics
   4984..5572    +  rep_origin     ori: high-copy-number ColE1/pMB1/pBR322/pUC origin of replication
   5755..5847    +  CDS            lacI (fragment): lac repressor; lacI; The lac repressor binds to the lac operator to inhibit transcription in E. coli. This inhibition can be relieved by adding lactose or isopropyl-β-D-thiogalactopyranoside (IPTG).
   5860..5881    +  protein_bind   CAP binding site: CAP binding activates transcription in the presence of cAMP. E. coli catabolite activator protein
   5896..5926    +  promoter       lac promoter: promoter for the E. coli lac operon
   5934..5950    +  protein_bind   lac operator: The lac repressor binds to the lac operator to inhibit transcription in E. coli. This inhibition can be relieved by adding lactose or isopropyl-β-D-thiogalactopyranoside (IPTG). lac repressor encoded by lacI
   5995..6013    +  promoter       T3 promoter: promoter for bacteriophage T3 RNA polymerase
   6041..6267    +  promoter       RSV promoter: Rous sarcoma virus enhancer/promoter
   6268..6448    +  LTR            5' LTR (truncated): truncated 5' long terminal repeat (LTR) from HIV-1
   6495..6620    +  misc_feature   HIV-1 Ψ: packaging signal of human immunodeficiency virus type 1
   6604..6967    +  CDS            HIV-1 gag (fragment): gag protein from human immunodeficiency virus 1; gag
   7113..7346    +  misc_feature   RRE: The Rev response element (RRE) of HIV-1 allows for Rev-dependent mRNA export from the nucleus to the cytoplasm.
   7723..7749    +  CDS            Rev (fragment): human immunodeficiency virus 1 (HIV-1) Rev protein; rev; enhances nuclear export of unspliced and incompletely spliced viral mRNAs
   7753..7993    +  promoter       U6 promoter: RNA polymerase III promoter for human U6 snRNA
   8023..8098    +  misc_RNA       gRNA scaffold: guide RNA scaffold for the Streptococcus pyogenes CRISPR/Cas9 system
   8154..8271    +  misc_feature   cPPT/CTS: central polypurine tract and central termination sequence of HIV-1
>Addgene plasmid #77748 | PRKAG1 gRNA (BRDN0001149027) | addgene full sequence | sequence record 188350 | Addgene Assembled Sequence
CCCGGGTGCAAAGATGGATAAAGTTTTAAACAGAGAGGAATCTTTGCAGCTAATGGACCTTCTAGGTCTT
GAAAGGAGTGGGAATTGGCTCCGGTGCCCGTCAGTGGGCAGAGCGCACATCGCCCACAGTCCCCGAGAAG
TTGGGGGGAGGGGTCGGCAATTGATCCGGTGCCTAGAGAAGGTGGCGCGGGGTAAACTGGGAAAGTGATG
TCGTGTACTGGCTCCGCCTTTTTCCCGAGGGTGGGGGAGAACCGTATATAAGTGCAGTAGTCGCCGTGAA
CGTTCTTTTTCGCAACGGGTTTGCCGCCAGAACACAGGTAAGTGCCGTGTGTGGTTCCCGCGGGCCTGGC
CTCTTTACGGGTTATGGCCCTTGCGTGCCTTGAATTACTTCCACCTGGCTGCAGTACGTGATTCTTGATC
CCGAGCTTCGGGTTGGAAGTGGGTGGGAGAGTTCGAGGCCTTGCGCTTAAGGAGCCCCTTCGCCTCGTGC
TTGAGTTGAGGCCTGGCCTGGGCGCTGGGGCCGCCGCGTGCGAATCTGGTGGCACCTTCGCGCCTGTCTC
GCTGCTTTCGATAAGTCTCTAGCCATTTAAAATTTTTGATGACCTGCTGCGACGCTTTTTTTCTGGCAAG
ATAGTCTTGTAAATGCGGGCCAAGATCTGCACACTGGTATTTCGGTTTTTGGGGCCGCGGGCGGCGACGG
GGCCCGTGCGTCCCAGCGCACATGTTCGGCGAGGCGGGGCCTGCGAGCGCGGCCACCGAGAATCGGACGG
GGGTAGTCTCAAGCTGGCCGGCCTGCTCTGGTGCCTGGCCTCGCGCCGCCGTGTATCGCCCCGCCCTGGG
CGGCAAGGCTGGCCCGGTCGGCACCAGTTGCGTGAGCGGAAAGATGGCCGCTTCCCGGCCCTGCTGCAGG
GAGCTCAAAATGGAGGACGCGGCGCTCGGGAGAGCGGGCGGGTGAGTCACCCACACAAAGGAAAAGGGCC
TTTCCGTCCTCAGCCGTCGCTTCATGTGACTCCACGGAGTACCGGGCGCCGTCCAGGCACCTCGATTAGT
TCTCGAGCTTTTGGAGTACGTCGTCTTTAGGTTGGGGGGAGGGGTTTTATGCGATGGAGTTTCCCCACAC
TGAGTGGGTGGAGACTGAAGTTAGGCCAGCTTGGCACTTGATGTAATTCTCCTTGGAATTTGCCCTTTTT
GAGTTTGGATCTTGGTTCATTCTCAAGCCTCAGACAGTGGTTCAAAGTTTTTTTCTTCCATTTCAGGTGT
CGTGACGTACGGCCACCATGACCGAGTACAAGCCCACGGTGCGCCTCGCCACCCGCGACGACGTCCCCAG
GGCCGTACGCACCCTCGCCGCCGCGTTCGCCGACTACCCCGCCACGCGCCACACCGTCGATCCGGACCGC
CACATCGAGCGGGTCACCGAGCTGCAAGAACTCTTCCTCACGCGCGTCGGGCTCGACATCGGCAAGGTGT
GGGTCGCGGACGACGGCGCCGCCGTGGCGGTCTGGACCACGCCGGAGAGCGTCGAAGCGGGGGCGGTGTT
CGCCGAGATCGGCCCGCGCATGGCCGAGTTGAGCGGTTCCCGGCTGGCCGCGCAGCAACAGATGGAAGGC
CTCCTGGCGCCGCACCGGCCCAAGGAGCCCGCGTGGTTCCTGGCCACCGTCGGAGTCTCGCCCGACCACC
AGGGCAAGGGTCTGGGCAGCGCCGTCGTGCTCCCCGGAGTGGAGGCGGCCGAGCGCGCCGGGGTGCCCGC
CTTCCTGGAGACCTCCGCGCCCCGCAACCTCCCCTTCTACGAGCGGCTCGGCTTCACCGTCACCGCCGAC
GTCGAGGTGCCCGAAGGACCGCGCACCTGGTGCATGACCCGCAAGCCCGGTGCCTGAACGCGTTAAGTCG
ACAATCAACCTCTGGATTACAAAATTTGTGAAAGATTGACTGGTATTCTTAACTATGTTGCTCCTTTTAC
GCTATGTGGATACGCTGCTTTAATGCCTTTGTATCATGCTATTGCTTCCCGTATGGCTTTCATTTTCTCC
TCCTTGTATAAATCCTGGTTGCTGTCTCTTTATGAGGAGTTGTGGCCCGTTGTCAGGCAACGTGGCGTGG
TGTGCACTGTGTTTGCTGACGCAACCCCCACTGGTTGGGGCATTGCCACCACCTGTCAGCTCCTTTCCGG
GACTTTCGCTTTCCCCCTCCCTATTGCCACGGCGGAACTCATCGCCGCCTGCCTTGCCCGCTGCTGGACA
GGGGCTCGGCTGTTGGGCACTGACAATTCCGTGGTGTTGTCGGGGAAATCATCGTCCTTTCCTTGGCTGC
TCGCCTGTGTTGCCACCTGGATTCTGCGCGGGACGTCCTTCTGCTACGTCCCTTCGGCCCTCAATCCAGC
GGACCTTCCTTCCCGCGGCCTGCTGCCGGCTCTGCGGCCTCTTCCGCGTCTTCGCCTTCGCCCTCAGACG
AGTCGGATCTCCCTTTGGGCCGCCTCCCCGCGTCGACTTTAAGACCAATGACTTACAAGGCAGCTGTAGA
TCTTAGCCACTTTTTAAAAGAAAAGGGGGGACTGGAAGGGCTAATTCACTCCCAACGAAGACAAGATCTG
CTTTTTGCTTGTACTGGGTCTCTCTGGTTAGACCAGATCTGAGCCTGGGAGCTCTCTGGCTAACTAGGGA
ACCCACTGCTTAAGCCTCAATAAAGCTTGCCTTGAGTGCTTCAAGTAGTGTGTGCCCGTCTGTTGTGTGA
CTCTGGTAACTAGAGATCCCTCAGACCCTTTTAGTCAGTGTGGAAAATCTCTAGCAGTACGTATAGTAGT
TCATGTCATCTTATTATTCAGTATTTATAACTTGCAAAGAAATGAATATCAGAGAGTGAGAGGAACTTGT
TTATTGCAGCTTATAATGGTTACAAATAAAGCAATAGCATCACAAATTTCACAAATAAAGCATTTTTTTC
ACTGCATTCTAGTTGTGGTTTGTCCAAACTCATCAATGTATCTTATCATGTCTGGCTCTAGCTATCCCGC
CCCTAACTCCGCCCATCCCGCCCCTAACTCCGCCCAGTTCCGCCCATTCTCCGCCCCATGGCTGACTAAT
TTTTTTTATTTATGCAGAGGCCGAGGCCGCCTCGGCCTCTGAGCTATTCCAGAAGTAGTGAGGAGGCTTT
TTTGGAGGCCTAGGGACGTACCCAATTCGCCCTATAGTGAGTCGTATTACGCGCGCTCACTGGCCGTCGT
TTTACAACGTCGTGACTGGGAAAACCCTGGCGTTACCCAACTTAATCGCCTTGCAGCACATCCCCCTTTC
GCCAGCTGGCGTAATAGCGAAGAGGCCCGCACCGATCGCCCTTCCCAACAGTTGCGCAGCCTGAATGGCG
AATGGG
[124 nt withheld, positions 3367-3490]
C
[91 nt withheld, positions 3492-3582]
A
[49 nt withheld, positions 3584-3632]
CCTTTGACGTTGGAGTCCACGTTCTTT
[37 nt withheld, positions 3660-3696]
ACCCTATCTCGGTCTATTCTTTTGATTTATAAGGGATTTTGCCGATTTCGGCCTATTGGTTAAAAAATGA
GCTGATTTAACAAAAATTTAACGCGAATTTTAACAAAATATTAACGCTTACAATTTAGGTGGCACTTTTC
GGGGAAATGTGCGCGGAACCCCTATTTGTTTATTTTTCTAAATACATTCAAATATGTATCCGCTCATGAG
ACAATAACCCTGATAAATGCTTCAATAATATTGAAAAAGGAAGAGTATGAGTATTCAACATTTCCGTGTC
GCCCTTATTCCCTTTTTTGCGGCATTTTGCCTTCCTGTTTTTGCTCACCCAGAAACGCTGGTGAAAGTAA
AAGATGCTGAAGATCAGTTGGGTGCACGAGTGGGTTACATCGAACTGGATCTCAACAGCGGTAAGATCCT
TGAGAGTTTTCGCCCCGAAGAACGTTTTCCAATGATGAGCACTTTTAAAGTTCTGCTATGTGGCGCGGTA
TTATCCCGTATTGACGCCGGGCAAGAGCAACTCGGTCGCCGCATACACTATTCTCAGAATGACTTGGTTG
AGTACTCACCAGTCACAGAAAAGCATCTTACGGATGGCATGACAGTAAGAGAATTATGCAGTGCTGCCAT
AACCATGAGTGATAACACTGCGGCCAACTTACTTCTGACAACGATCGGAGGACCGAAGGAGCTAACCGCT
TTTTTGCACAACATGGGGGATCATGTAACTCGCCTTGATCGTTGGGAACCGGAGCTGAATGAAGCCATAC
CAAACGACGAGCGTGACACCACGATGCCTGTAGCAATGGCAACAACGTTGCGCAAACTATTAACTGGCGA
ACTACTTACTCTAGCTTCCCGGCAACAATTAATAGACTGGATGGAGGCGGATAAAGTTGCAGGACCACTT
CTGCGCTCGGCCCTTCCGGCTGGCTGGTTTATTGCTGATAAATCTGGAGCCGGTGAGCGTGGGTCTCGCG
GTATCATTGCAGCACTGGGGCCAGATGGTAAGCCCTCCCGTATCGTAGTTATCTACACGACGGGGAGTCA
GGCAACTATGGATGAACGAAATAGACAGATCGCTGAGATAGGTGCCTCACTGATTAAGCATTGGTAACTG
TCAGACCAAGTTTACTCATATATACTTTAGATTGATTTAAAACTTCATTTTTAATTTAAAAGGATCTAGG
TGAAGATCCTTTTTGATAATCTCATGACCAAAATCCCTTAACGTGAGTTTTCGTTCCACTGAGCGTCAGA
CCCCGTAGAAAAGATCAAAGGATCTTCTTGAGATCCTTTTTTTCTGCGCGTAATCTGCTGCTTGCAAACA
AAAAAACCACCGCTACCAGCGGTGGTTTGTTTGCCGGATCAAGAGCTACCAACTCTTTTTCCGAAGGTAA
CTGGCTTCAGCAGAGCGCAGATACCAAATACTGTTCTTCTAGTGTAGCCGTAGTTAGGCCACCACTTCAA
GAACTCTGTAGCACCGCCTACATACCTCGCTCTGCTAATCCTGTTACCAGTGGCTGCTGCCAGTGGCGAT
AAGTCGTGTCTTACCGGGTTGGACTCAAGACGATAGTTACCGGATAAGGCGCAGCGGTCGGGCTGAACGG
GGGGTTCGTGCACACAGCCCAGCTTGGAGCGAACGACCTACACCGAACTGAGATACCTACAGCGTGAGCT
ATGAGAAAGCGCCACGCTTCCCGAAGGGAGAAAGGCGGACAGGTATCCGGTAAGCGGCAGGGTCGGAACA
GGAGAGCGCACGAGGGAGCTTCCAGGGGGAAACGCCTGGTATCTTTATAGTCCTGTCGGGTTTCGCCACC
TCTGACTTGAGCGTCGATTTTTGTGATGCTCGTCAGGGGGGCGGAGCCTATGGAAAAACGCCAGCAACGC
GGCCTTTTTACGGTTCCTGGCCTTTTGCTGGCCTTTTGCTCACATGTTCTTTCCTGCGTTATCCCCTGAT
TCTGTGGATAACCGTATTACCGCCTTTGAGTGAGCTGATACCGCTCGCCGCAGCCGAACGACCGAGCGCA
GCGAGTCAGTGAGCGAGGAAGCGGAAGAGCGCCCAATACGCAAACCGCCTCTCCCCGCGCGTTGGCCGAT
TCATTAATGCAGCTGGCACGACAGGTTTCCCGACTGGAAAGCGGGCAGTGAGCGCAACGCAATTAATGTG
AGTTAGCTCACTCATTAGGCACCCCAGGCTTTACACTTTATGCTTCCGGCTCGTATGTTGTGTGGAATTG
TGAGCGGATAACAATTTCACACAGGAAACAGCTATGACCATGATTACGCCAAGCGCGCAATTAACCCTCA
CTAAAGGGAACAAAAGCTGGAGCTGCAAGCTTAATGTAGTCTTATGCAATACTCTTGTAGTCTTGCAACA
TGGTAACGATGAGTTAGCAACATGCCTTACAAGGAGAGAAAAAGCACCGTGCATGCCGATTGGTGGAAGT
AAGGTGGTACGATCGTGCCTTATTAGGAAGGCAACAGACGGGTCTGACATGGATTGGACGAACCACTGAA
TTGCCGCATTGCAGAGATATTGTATTTAAGTGCCTAGCTCGATACATAAACGGGTCTCTCTGGTTAGACC
AGATCTGAGCCTGGGAGCTCTCTGGCTAACTAGGGAACCCACTGCTTAAGCCTCAATAAAGCTTGCCTTG
AGTGCTTCAAGTAGTGTGTGCCCGTCTGTTGTGTGACTCTGGTAACTAGAGATCCCTCAGACCCTTTTAG
TCAGTGTGGAAAATCTCTAGCAGTGGCGCCCGAACAGGGACTTGAAAGCGAAAGGGAAACCAGAGGAGCT
CTCTCGACGCAGGACTCGGCTTGCTGAAGCGCGCACGGCAAGAGGCGAGGGGCGGCGACTGGTGAGTACG
CCAAAAATTTTGACTAGCGGAGGCTAGAAGGAGAGAGATGGGTGCGAGAGCGTCAGTATTAAGCGGGGGA
GAATTAGATCGCGATGGGAAAAAATTCGGTTAAGGCCAGGGGGAAAGAAAAAATATAAATTAAAACATAT
AGTATGGGCAAGCAGGGAGCTAGAACGATTCGCAGTTAATCCTGGCCTGTTAGAAACATCAGAAGGCTGT
AGACAAATACTGGGACAGCTACAACCATCCCTTCAGACAGGATCAGAAGAACTTAGATCATTATATAATA
CAGTAGCAACCCTCTATTGTGTGCATCAAAGGATAGAGATAAAAGACACCAAGGAAGCTTTAGACAAGAT
AGAGGAAGAGCAAAACAAAAGTAAGACCACCGCACAGCAAGCGGCCGCTGATCTTCAGACCTGGAGGAGG
AGATATGAGGGACAATTGGAGAAGTGAATTATATAAATATAAAGTAGTAAAAATTGAACCATTAGGAGTA
GCACCCACCAAGGCAAAGAGAAGAGTGGTGCAGAGAGAAAAAAGAGCAGTGGGAATAGGAGCTTTGTTCC
TTGGGTTCTTGGGAGCAGCAGGAAGCACTATGGGCGCAGCGTCAATGACGCTGACGGTACAGGCCAGACA
ATTATTGTCTGGTATAGTGCAGCAGCAGAACAATTTGCTGAGGGCTATTGAGGCGCAACAGCATCTGTTG
CAACTCACAGTCTGGGGCATCAAGCAGCTCCAGGCAAGAATCCTGGCTGTGGAAAGATACCTAAAGGATC
AACAGCTCCTGGGGATTTGGGGTTGCTCTGGAAAACTCATTTGCACCACTGCTGTGCCTTGGAATGCTAG
TTGGAGTAATAAATCTCTGGAACAGATTTGGAATCACACGACCTGGATGGAGTGGGACAGAGAAATTAAC
AATTACACAAGCTTAATACACTCCTTAATTGAAGAATCGCAAAACCAGCAAGAAAAGAATGAACAAGAAT
TATTGGAATTAGATAAATGGGCAAGTTTGTGGAATTGGTTTAACATAACAAATTGGCTGTGGTATATAAA
ATTATTCATAATGATAGTAGGAGGCTTGGTAGGTTTAAGAATAGTTTTTGCTGTACTTTCTATAGTGAAT
AGAGTTAGGCAGGGATATTCACCATTATCGTTTCAGACCCACCTCCCAACCCCGAGGGGACCCAGAGAGG
GCCTATTTCCCATGATTCCTTCATATTTGCATATACGATACAAGGCTGTTAGAGAGATAATTAGAATTAA
TTTGACTGTAAACACAAAGATATTAGTACAAAATACGTGACGTAGAAAGTAATAATTTCTTGGGTAGTTT
GCAGTTTTAAAATTATGTTTTAAAATGGACTATCATATGCTTACCGTAACTTGAAAGTATTTCGATTTCT
TGGCTTTATATATCTTGTGGAAAGGACGAAACACCGCTTCTTACTATCCCATAAAGGTTTTAGAGCTAGA
AATAGCAAGTTAAAATAAGGCTAGTCCGTTATCAACTTGAAAAAGTGGCACCGAGTCGGTGCTTTTTTAA
GCTTGGCGTAACTAGATCTTGAGACAAATGGCAGTATTCATCCACAATTTTAAAAGAAAAGGGGGGATTG
GGGGGTACAGTGCAGGGGAAAGAATAGTAGACATAATAGCAACAGACATACAAACTAAAGAATTACAAAA
ACAAATTACAAAAATTCAAAATTTTCGGGTTTATTACAGGGACAGCAGAGATCCACTTTGGCGCCGGCTC
GAGGGGG
