>Addgene plasmid #77748 | PRKAG1 gRNA (BRDN0001149027) | depositor partial sequence | sequence record 145208 | Target Sequence
CTTCTTACTATCCCATAAAG
