>Addgene plasmid #77748 | PRKAG1 gRNA (BRDN0001149027) | addgene partial sequence | sequence record 188349 | hU6-F
CGTAGAAAGTAATAATTTCTTGGGTAGTTTGCAGNTTTTAAAATTATGTTTTAAAATGGACTATCATATG
CTTACCGTAACTTGAAAGTATTTCGATTTCTTGGCTTTATATATCTTGTGGAAAGGACGAAACACCGCTT
CTTACTATCCCATAAAGGTTTTAGAGCTAGAAATAGCAAGTTAAAATAAGGCTAGTCCGTTATCAACTTG
AAAAAGTGGCACCGAGTCGGTGCTTTTTTAAGCTTGGCGTAACTAGATCTTGAGACAAATGGCAGTATTC
ATCCACAATTTTAAAAGAAAAGGGGGGATTGGGGGGTACAGTGCANGGGAAAGAATAGTAGACATAATAG
CAACAGACATACAAACTAAAGAATTACAAAAACAAATTACAAAAATTCAAAATTTTCGGGTTTATTACAG
GGACAGCAGAGATCCACTTTGGCGCCGGCTCGAGGGGGCCCGGGTGCAAAGATGGATAAAGTTTTAAACA
GAGAGGAATCTTTGCAGCTAATGGACCTTCTAGGTCTTGAAAGGAGTGGGAATTGGCTCCGGTGCCCGTC
AGTGGGCAGA
